>Addgene plasmid #104637 | pUG-153 | depositor full sequence | sequence record 198468 | Full Sequence
TGGCGAATGGG
[124 nt withheld, positions 12-135]
C
[91 nt withheld, positions 137-227]
A
[49 nt withheld, positions 229-277]
CCTTTGACGTTGGAGTCCACGTTCTTT
[37 nt withheld, positions 305-341]
ACCCTATCTCGGTCTATTCTTTTGATTTATAAGGGATTTTGCCGATTTCGGCCTATTGGTTAAAAAATGA
GCTGATTTAACAAAAATTTAACGCGAATTTTAACAAAATATTAACGTTTACAATTTCAGGTGGCACTTTT
CGGGGAAATGTGCGCGGAACCCCTATTTGTTTATTTTTCTAAATACATTCAAATATGTATCCGCTCATGA
ATTAATTCTTAGAAAAACTCATCGAGCATCAAATGAAACTGCAATTTATTCATATCAGGATTATCAATAC
CATATTTTTGAAAAAGCCGTTTCTGTAATGAAGGAGAAAACTCACCGAGGCAGTTCCATAGGATGGCAAG
ATCCTGGTATCGGTCTGCGATTCCGACTCGTCCAACATCAATACAACCTATTAATTTCCCCTCGTCAAAA
ATAAGGTTATCAAGTGAGAAATCACCATGAGTGACGACTGAATCCGGTGAGAATGGCAAAAGTTTATGCA
TTTCTTTCCAGACTTGTTCAACAGGCCAGCCATTACGCTCGTCATCAAAATCACTCGCATCAACCAAACC
GTTATTCATTCGTGATTGCGCCTGAGCGAGTCGAAATACGCGATCGCTGTTAAAAGGACAATTACAAACA
GGAATCGAATGCAACCGGCGCAGGAACACTGCCAGCGCATCAACAATATTTTCACCTGAATCAGGATATT
CTTCTAATACCTGGAATGCTGTTTTCCCGGGGATCGCAGTGGTGAGTAACCATGCATCATCAGGAGTACG
GATAAAATGCTTGATGGTCGGAAGAGGCATAAATTCCGTCAGCCAGTTTAGTCTGACCATCTCATCTGTA
ACATCATTGGCAACGCTACCTTTGCCATGTTTCAGAAACAACTCTGGCGCATCGGGCTTCCCATACAATC
GATAGATTGTCGCACCTGATTGCCCGACATTATCGCGAGCCCATTTATACCCATATAAATCAGCATCCAT
GTTGGAATTTAATCGCGGCCTAGAGCAAGACGTTTCCCGTTGAATATGGCTCATAACACCCCTTGTATTA
CTGTTTATGTAAGCAGACAGTTTTATTGTTCATGACCAAAATCCCTTAACGTGAGTTTTCGTTCCACTGA
GCGTCAGACCCCGTAGAAAAGATCAAAGGATCTTCTTGAGATCCTTTTTTTCTGCGCGTAATCTGCTGCT
TGCAAACAAAAAAACCACCGCTACCAGCGGTGGTTTGTTTGCCGGATCAAGAGCTACCAACTCTTTTTCC
GAAGGTAACTGGCTTCAGCAGAGCGCAGATACCAAATACTGTCCTTCTAGTGTAGCCGTAGTTAGGCCAC
CACTTCAAGAACTCTGTAGCACCGCCTACATACCTCGCTCTGCTAATCCTGTTACCAGTGGCTGCTGCCA
GTGGCGATAAGTCGTGTCTTACCGGGTTGGACTCAAGACGATAGTTACCGGATAAGGCGCAGCGGTCGGG
CTGAACGGGGGGTTCGTGCACACAGCCCAGCTTGGAGCGAACGACCTACACCGAACTGAGATACCTACAG
CGTGAGCTATGAGAAAGCGCCACGCTTCCCGAAGGGAGAAAGGCGGACAGGTATCCGGTAAGCGGCAGGG
TCGGAACAGGAGAGCGCACGAGGGAGCTTCCAGGGGGAAACGCCTGGTATCTTTATAGTCCTGTCGGGTT
TCGCCACCTCTGACTTGAGCGTCGATTTTTGTGATGCTCGTCAGGGGGGCGGAGCCTATGGAAAAACGCC
AGCAACGCGGCCTTTTTACGGTTCCTGGCCTTTTGCTGGCCTTTTGCTCACATGTTCTTTCCTGCGTTAT
CCCCTGATTCTGTGGATAACCGTATTACCGCCTTTGAGTGAGCTGATACCGCTCGCCGCAGCCGAACGAC
CGAGCGCAGCGAGTCAGTGAGCGAGGAAGCGGAAGAGCGCCTGATGCGGTATTTTCTCCTTACGCATCTG
TGCGGTATTTCACACCGCATATATGGTGCACTCTCAGTACAATCTGCTCTGATGCCGCATAGTTAAGCCA
GTATACACTCCGCTATCGCTACGTGACTGGGTCATGGCTGCGCCCCGACACCCGCCAACACCCGCTGACG
CGCCCTGACGGGCTTGTCTGCTCCCGGCATCCGCTTACAGACAAGCTGTGACCGACTCCGGGAGCTGCAT
GTGTCAGAGGTTTTCACCGTCATCACCGAAACGCGCGAGGCAGCTGCGGTAAAGCTCATCAGCGTGGTCG
TGAAGCGATTCACAGATGTCTGCCTGTTCATCCGCGTCCAGCTCGTTGAGTTTCTCCAGAAGCGTTAATG
TCTGGCTTCTGATAAAGCGGGCCATGTTAAGGGCGGTTTTTTCCTGTTTGGTCACTGATGCCTCCGTGTA
AGGGGGATTTCTGTTCATGGGGGTAATGATACCGATGAAACGAGAGAGGATGCTCACGATACGGGTTACT
GATGATGAACATGCCCGGTTACTGGAACGTTGTGAGGGTAAACAACTGGCGGTATGGATGCGGCGGGACC
AGAGAAAAATCACTCAGGGTCAATGCCAGCGCTTCGTTAATACAGATGTAGGTGTTCCACAGGGTAGCCA
GCAGCATCCTGCGATGCAGATCCGGAACATAATGGTGCAGGGCGCTGACTTCCGCGTTTCCAGACTTTAC
GAAACACGGAAACCCAAGACCATTCATGTTGTTGCTCAGGTCGCAGACGTTTTGCAGCAGCAGTCGCTTC
ACGTTCGCTCGCGTATCGGTGATTCATTCTGCTAACCAGTAAGGCAACCCCGCCAGCCTAGCCGGGTCCT
CAACGACAGGAGCACGATCATGCGCACCCGTGGGGCCGCCATGCCGGCGATAATGGCCTGCTTCTCGCCG
AAACGTTTGGTGGCGGGACCAGTGACGAAGGCTTGAGCGAGGGCGTGCAAGATTCCGAATACCGCAAGCG
ACAGGCCGATCATCGTCGCGCTCCAGCGAAAGCGGTCCTCGCCGAAAATGACCCAGAGCGCTGCCGGCAC
CTGTCCTACGAGTTGCATGATAAAGAACACAGTCATAAGTGCGGCGACGATAGTCATGCCCCGCGCCCAC
CGGAAGGAGCTGACTGGGTTGAAGGCTCTCAAGGGCATCGGTCGAGATCCCGGTGCCTAATGAGTGAGCT
AACTTACATTAATTGCGTTGCGCTCACTGCCCGCTTTCCAGTCGGGAAACCTGTCGTGCCAGCTGCATTA
ATGAATCGGCCAACGCGCGGGGAGAGGCGGTTTGCGTATTGGGCGCCAGGGTGGTTTTTCTTTTCACCAG
TGACACGGGCAACAGCTGATTGCCCTTCACCGCCTGGCCCTGAGAGAGTTGCAGCAAGCGGTCCACGCTG
GTTTGCCCCAGCAGGCGAAAATCCTGTTTGATGGTGGTTAACGGCGGGATATAACATGAGCTGTCCTCGG
TATCGTCGTATCCCACTACCGAGATATCCGCACCAACGCGCAGCCCGGACTCGGTAATGGCGCGCATTGC
GCCCAGCGCCATCTGATCGTTGGCAACCAGCATCGCAGTGGGAACGATGCCCTCATTCAGCATTTGCATG
GTTTGTTGAAAACCGGACATGGCACTCCAGTCGCCTTCCCGTTCCGCTATCGGCTGAATTTGATTGCGAG
TGAGATATTTATGCCAGCCAGCCAGACGCAGACGCGCCGAGACAGAACTTAATGGGCCCGCTAACAGCGC
GATTTGCTGGTGACCCAATGCGACCAGATGCTCCACGCCCAGTCGCGTACCGTCCTCATGGGAGAAAATA
ATACTGTTGATGGGTGTCTGGTCAGAGACATCAAGAAATAACGCCGGAACATTAGTGCAGGCAGCTTCCA
CAGCAATGGCATCCTGGTCATCCAGCGGATAGTTAATGATCAGCCCACTGACGCGTTGCGCGAGAAGATT
GTGCACCGCCGCTTTACAGGCTTCGACGCCGCTTCGTTCTACCATCGACACCACCACGCTGGCACCCAGT
TGATCGGCGCGAGATTTAATCGCCGCGACAATTTGCGACGGCGCGTGCAGGGCCAGACTGGAGGTGGCAA
CGCCAATCAGCAACGACTGTTTGCCCGCCAGTTGTTGTGCCACGCGGTTGGGAATGTAATTCAGCTCCGC
CATCGCCGCTTCCACTTTTTCCCGCGTTTTCGCAGAAACGTGGCTGGCCTGGTTCACCACGCGGGAAACG
GTCTGATAAGAGACACCGGCATACTCTGCGACATCGTATAACGTTACTGGTTTCACATTCACCACCCTGA
ATTGACTCTCTTCCGGGCGCTATCATGCCATACCGCGAAAGGTTTTGCGCCATTCGATGGTGTCCGGGAT
CTCGACGCTCTCCCTTATGCGACTCCTGCATTAGGAAGCAGCCCAGTAGTAGGTTGAGGCCGTTGAGCAC
CGCCGCCGCAAGGAATGGTGCATGCAAGGAGATGGCGCCCAACAGTCCCCCGGCCACGGGGCCTGCCACC
ATACCCACGCCGAAACAAGCGCTCATGAGCCCGAAGTGGCGAGCCCGATCTTCCCCATCGGTGATGTCGG
CGATATAGGCGCCAGCAACCGCACCTGTGGCGCCGGTGATGCCGGCCACGATGCGTCCGGCGTAGAGGAT
CGAGATCTCGATCCCGCGAAATTAATACGACTCACTATAGGGGAATTGTGAGCGGATAACAATTCCCCTC
TAGAAATAATTTTGCCTTAACTTTAAGAAGGAGATATACCATGGGCAGCCACCACCACCACCACCACAGC
GGAATGCAGATCTTTGTTAAGACTCTCACCGGAAAGACAATCACCCTGGAGGTGGAAAGCTCCGACACCA
TCGACAACGTTAAGGCCAAGATCCAGGATAAGGAGGGCATTCCTCCGGATCAGCAGAGGCTTATTTTCGC
CGGCAAGCAGCTAGAGGATGGCCGTACGTTGGCTGATTACAATATCCAGAAGGAATCCACCCTCCACTTG
GTCCTCAGGCTCCGTGGTGGTTAAGCTTGCAATTAACTTTAAGAAGGAGATATACAATGCTTCACAAGCG
AGCTAGTGAAGCTAACGATAAGAACGATAATACCATCATCGGTTCCGATTTAGCATCATCTAAGAAACGC
CGTATCGATTTCACTGAATCTTCGTCTGATAAGTCATCTTCGATTTTAGCTTCTGGTAGTAGCAGGGGTT
TTCACGGCGATAGCGTCGTTCAGCAAATCGACATGGCTTTTGGTAATTCGAACCGTCAGGAGATTGATGA
AGATCTGCACAGTCGCCAGCTCGCCGTCTATGGTCGTGAGACTATGAGGCGTCTCTTTGCTTCCAATGTT
CTCATCTCGGGGATGCACGGTCTTGGTGCCGAGATTGCCAAGAATCTTATACTTGCTGGTGTGAAGTCTG
TGACCTTGCATGATGAAAGAGTTGTAGAGCTATGGGACTTATCAAGCAACTTTGTTTTCTCGGAGGATGA
TGTTGGCAAGAATAGAGCAGATGCTTCTGTTCAGAAGTTACAGGATCTTAACAATGCTGTGGTTGTCTCT
AGCTTGACCAAAAGCTTAAACAAAGAGGATCTTTCTGGCTTCCAGGTTGTTGTATTCTCTGACATAAGCA
TGGAAAGAGCAATCGAATTTGATGACTATTGTCACAGCCATCAGCCTCCTATCGCTTTTGTCAAGGCTGA
TGTCAGGGGTCTTTTCGGCTCTGTCTTTTGTGATTTTGGGCCTGAATTTGCGGTTCTTGATGTTGATGGA
GAGGAACCCCATACAGGCATCATTGCGTCTATCTCTAATGAGAACCAGGCATTTATTTCCTGTGTCGACG
ATGAGAGGCTTGAGTTTGAAGATGGTGACCTAGTTGTTTTCTCAGAAGTTGAGGGTATGACAGAATTGAA
TGATGGGAAACCAAGGAAGATAAAAAGTACACGGCCATATTCATTCACCCTTGATGAGGACACTACTAAC
TATGGAACATATGTGAAGGGTGGTATTGTCACTCAAGTGAAACAGCCAAAGTTACTGAATTTCAAGCCAT
TGAGGGAAGCGCTTAAGGATCCAGGGGATTTTCTATTTAGTGATTTCTCTAAGTTTGATCGGCCTCCACT
CCTTCACTTAGCATTCCAGGCACTTGATCATTTTAAAGCTGAAGCTGGCAGATTTCCTGTTGCTGGCTCA
GAAGAGGACGCTCAGAAGCTTATATCGATTGCCACAGCCATCAATACCGGGCAGGGTGATTTAAAGGTGG
AGAATGTTGATCAGAAGCTTCTAAGACACTTTTCCTTTGGAGCCAAGGCTGTCCTGAATCCTATGGCTGC
AATGTTTGGCGGTATTGTTGGACAGGAGGTTGTTAAAGCTTGCTCTGGAAAATTTCATCCTCTCTTCCAG
TTTTTCTACTTTGATTCAGTGGAGTCACTCCCCTCTGAACCTGTGGACTCGAGTGACTTTGCACCAAGAA
ACAGCCGGTATGATGCCCAAATATCTGTATTTGGGGCCAAGTTCCAGAAGAAACTTGAAGATGCTAAAGT
TTTCACAGTAGGGTCTGGTGCTCTTGGCTGTGAGTTCTTGAAAAATTTGGCTCTGATGGGGGTTTCTTGT
GGAAGCCAAGGGAAGCTGACAGTGACAGATGATGATATCATTGAGAAGAGTAACCTCAGTCGTCAATTTC
TGTTCCGTGACTGGAACATTGGACAGGCTAAATCCACAGTTGCTGCTTCGGCTGCTGCTGTTATAAATCC
TCGCTTCAACATTGAGGCCCTGCAAAACCGTGTTGGCGCGGAGACTGAGAATGTATTTGACGATGCCTTC
TGGGAGAACTTAACTGTTGTCGTCAATGCACTGGATAATGTTAATGCGAGGCTCTATGTTGATTCGAGGT
GCTTGTATTTCCAGAAGCCTCTCCTTGAGTCTGGAACTCTTGGTACAAAGTGCAACACACAGTCGGTTAT
CCCACATCTAACTGAAAATTACGGTGCCTCAAGGGACCCACCAGAGAAACAGGCCCCCATGTGTACAGTG
CATTCCTTCCCGCATAACATTGATCACTGTTTAACTTGGGCTCGCTCTGAGTTTGAGGGTCTGCTGGAGA
AAACTCCCGCTGAAGTGAATGCATATCTTTCTAGCCCAGTTGAGTACACTAACTCAATGATGAGTGCTGG
TGATGCTCAGGCGAGGGACACATTGGAGAGGATTGTTGAGTGCCTTGAAAAGGAGAAGTGTGAAACCTTC
CAAGACTGCTTAACCTGGGCACGACTGAGGTTTGAGGATTACTTTGTGAACCGTGTCAAGCAATTGATAT
ACACATTTCCTGAAGATGCTGCGACTAGTACCGGAGCTCCATTCTGGTCTGCTCCAAAAAGATTCCCTCG
TCCACTCCAGTACTCGTCGTCCGACCCAAGTCTCCTTAACTTTATCACAGCGACTGCTATTTTACGAGCA
GAGACATTTGGGATCCCGATACCTGAGTGGACTAAGAACCCAAAGGAAGCAGCAGAAGCTGTTGACAGAG
TGATAGTCCCAGACTTTGAGCCAAGGCAAGATGCAAAGATTGTGACTGATGAGAAAGCTACCACTTTAAC
CACTGCTTCGGTGGACGACGCTGCAGTCATCGACGATCTCATTGCTAAGATCGACCAGTGTAGGCATAAC
TTGTCGCCAGACTTCAGGATGAAACCTATTCAGTTCGAAAAGGATGATGATACAAACTATCACATGGATG
TGATAGCAGGACTAGCCAACATGAGGGCGAGAAATTACAGCATCCCTGAAGTGGACAAGCTGAAAGCAAA
GTTCATAGCAGGGAGAATCATCCCAGCCATTGCGACTTCAACAGCCATGGCTACTGGGCTGGTCTGCCTC
GAGCTGTACAAGGTCCTTGATGGAGGACATAAAGTGGAAGCTTACAGAAACACATTTGCCAACCTGGCAC
TTCCACTATTCTCCATGGCTGAACCACTTCCACCAAAGGTGGTGAAGCACCGTGACATGGCTTGGACAGT
TTGGGACAGATGGGTTCTCAAGGGAAACCCAACTCTTCGTGAGGTGTTGCAGTGGCTGGAGGACAAAGGG
CTTAGCGCATACAGCATCTCTTGTGGAAGCTGTCTACTGTTCAACAGTATGTTCACAAGGCACAAGGAGA
GGATGGACAAGAAGGTTGTGGATCTCGCTCGGGATGTTGCGAAAGTCGAGTTACCGCCTTATCGCAACCA
TCTTGATGTAGTGGTGGCTTGTGAGGATGAAGATGACAATGACGTCGATATTCCTCTCGTCTCTATCTAC
TTCAGGTGAGCTTACTATTAACTTTAAGAAGGAGATATACCATGGGCAGCCACCACCACCACCACCACAG
CGGAATGCAGATCTTTGTTAAGACTCTCACCGGAAAGACAATCACCCTGGAGGTGGAAAGCTCCGACACC
ATCGACAACGTTAAGGCCAAGATCCAGGATAAGGAGGGCATTCCTCCGGATCAGCAGAGGCTTATTTTCG
CCGGCAAGCAGCTAGAGGATGGCCGTACGTTGGCTGATTACAATATCCAGAAGGAATCCACCCTCCACTT
GGTCCTCAGGCTCCGTGGTGGTTAAGCTTTTACTTAACTTTAAGAAGGAGATATACCATGTCCCCTATAC
TAGGTTATTGGAAAATTAAGGGCCTTGTGCAACCCACTCGACTTCTTTTGGAATATCTTGAAGAAAAATA
TGAAGAGCATTTGTATGAGCGCGATGAAGGTGATAAATGGCGAAACAAAAAGTTTGAATTGGGTTTGGAG
TTTCCCAATCTTCCTTATTATATTGATGGTGATGTTAAATTAACACAGTCTATGGCCATCATACGTTATA
TAGCTGACAAGCACAACATGTTGGGTGGTTGTCCAAAAGAGCGTGCAGAGATTTCAATGCTTGAAGGAGC
GGTTTTGGATATTAGATACGGTGTTTCGAGAATTGCATATAGTAAAGACTTTGAAACTCTCAAAGTTGAT
TTTCTTAGCAAGCTACCTGAAATGCTGAAAATGTTCGAAGATCGTTTATGTCATAAAACATATTTAAATG
GTGATCATGTAACCCATCCTGACTTCATGTTGTATGACGCTCTTGATGTTGTTTTATACATGGACCCAAT
GTGCCTGGATGCGTTCCCAAAATTAGTTTGTTTTAAAAAACGTATTGAAGCTATCCCACAAATTGATAAG
TACTTGAAATCCAGCAAGTATATAGCATGGCCTTTGCAGGGCTGGCAAGCCACGTTTGGTGGTGGCGACC
ATCCTCCAAAATCGGATCTGGTTCCGCGTGGATCAATGGCGGGTATCAATAGAGCGGGACCATCGGGCGC
TTATTTTGTTGGCCACACAGACCCCGAGCCAGTATCGGGGCAAGCACACGGATCCGGCAGCGGCGCCAGC
TCCTCGAACAGTCCGCAGGTTCAGCCGCGACCCTCGAATACTCCCCCGTCGAACGCGCCCGCACCGCCGC
CAACCGGACGTGAGAGGCTTTCACGATCCACGGCGCTGTCGCGCCAAACCAGGGAGTGGCTGGAGCAGGG
TATGCCTACAGCGGAGGATGCCAGCGTGCGTCGTAGGCCACAGGTGACTGCCGATGCCGCAACGCCGCGT
GCAGAGGCAAGACGCACGCCGGAGGCAACTGCCGATGCCAGCGCACCGCGTAGAGGGGCGGTTGCACACG
CCAACAGTATCGTTCAGCAATTGGTCAGTGAGGGCGCTGATATTTCGCATACTCGTAACATGCTCCGCAA
TGCAATGAATGGCGACGCAGTCGCTTTTTCTCGAGTAGAACAGAACATATTTCGCCAGCATTTCCCGAAC
ATGCCCATGCATGGAATCAGCCGAGATTCGGAACTCGCTATCGAGCTCCGTGGGGCGCTTCGTCGAGCGG
TTCACCAACAGGCGGCGTCAGCGCCAGTGAGGTCGCCCACGCCAACACCGGCCAGCCCTGCGGCATCATC
ATCGGGCAGCAGTCAGCGTTCTTTATTTGGACGGTTTGCCCGTTTGATGGCGCCAAACCAGGGACGGTCG
TCGAACACTGCCGCCTCTCAGACGCCGGTCGACAGGAGCCCGCCACGCGTCAACCAAAGACCCATACGCG
TCGACAGGGCTGCGATGCGTAATCGTGGCAATGACGAGGCGGACGCCGCGCTGCGGGGGTTAGTACAACA
GGGGGTCAATTTAGAGCACCTGCGCACGGCCCTTGAAAGACATGTAATGCAGCGCCTCCCTATCCCCCTC
GATATAGGCAGCGCGTTGCAGAATGTGGGAATTAACCCAAGTATCGACTTGGGGGAAAGCCTTGTGCAAC
ATCCCCTGCTGAATTTGAATGTAGCGTTGAATCGCATGCTGGGGCTGCGTCCCAGCGCTGAAAGAGCGCC
TCGTCCAGCCGTCCCCGTGGCTCCCGCGACCGCCTCCAGGCGACCGGATGGTACGCGTGCAACACGATTG
CGGGTGATGCCGGAGCGGGAGGATTACGAAAATAATGTGGCTTATGGAGTGCGCTTGCTTAACCTGAACC
CGGGGGTGGGGGTAAGGCAGGCTGTTGCGGCCTTTGTAACCGACCGGGCTGAGCGGCCAGCAGTGGTGGC
TAATATCCGGGCAGCCCTGGACCCTATCGCGTCACAATTCAGTCAGCTGCGCACAATTTCGAAGGCCGAT
GCTGAATCTGAAGAGCTGGGTTTTAAGGATGCGGCAGATCATCACACGGATGACGTGACGCACTGTCTTT
TTGGCGGAGAATTGTCGCTGAGTAATCCGGATCAGCAGGTGATCGGTTTGGCGGGTAATCCGACGGACAC
GTCGCAGCCTTACAGCCAAGAGGGAAATAAGGACCTGGCGTTCATGGATATGAAAAAACTTGCCCAATTC
CTCGCAGGCAAGCCTGAGCATCCGATGACCAGAGAAACGCTTAACGCCGAAAATATCGCCAAGTATGCTT
TTAGAATAGTCCCCTGAGCTTCAGAGCTTTTAAGCCAGCCCCGACACCCGCCAACACCCGCTGACGCGCC
CTGACGGGCTTGTCTGCTCCCGGCATCCGCTTACAGACAAGCTGTGACCGGGATGAGATCCGGCTGCTAA
CAAAGCCCGAAAGGAAGCTGAGTTGGCTGCTGCCACCGCTGAGCAATAACTAGCATAACCCCTTGGGGCC
TCTAAACGGGTCTTGAGGGGTTTTTTGCTGAAAGGAGGAACTATATCCGGAT
Features (pLannotate 1.2.2; 27 found; start..end, strand, type, name):
     12..467     +  rep_origin     f1 ori (sequence partly withheld): f1 bacteriophage origin of replication; arrow indicates direction of (+) strand synthesis
    494..551     +  promoter       AmpR promoter (fragment): bla
    560..1375    -  CDS            KanR: aminoglycoside phosphotransferase; aph(3')-Ia; confers resistance to kanamycin in bacteria or G418 (Geneticin®) in eukaryotes
   1497..2085    +  rep_origin     ori: high-copy-number ColE1/pMB1/pBR322/pUC origin of replication
   2271..2413    -  misc_feature   bom: basis of mobility region from pBR322
   2515..2706    -  CDS            rop: Rop protein, which maintains plasmids at low copy number; rop
   2723..3103    +  CDS            YPB1_ECOLX: Protein predicted: Swiss-Prot protein existence level 4. From Escherichia coli.
   3175..3466    -  CDS            TcR (fragment): tetracycline efflux protein; tet; confers resistance to tetracycline
   3481..3502    -  protein_bind   CAP binding site: CAP binding activates transcription in the presence of cAMP. E. coli catabolite activator protein
   3515..4597    -  CDS            lacI: lac repressor; lacI; The lac repressor binds to the lac operator to inhibit transcription in E. coli. This inhibition can be relieved by adding lactose or isopropyl-β-D-thiogalactopyranoside (IPTG).
   4598..4675    -  promoter       lacI promoter: lacI
   4683..4962    -  CDS            TcR (fragment): tetracycline efflux protein; tet; confers resistance to tetracycline
   4984..5002    +  promoter       T7 promoter: promoter for bacteriophage T7 RNA polymerase
   5003..5027    +  protein_bind   lac operator: The lac repressor binds to the lac operator to inhibit transcription in E. coli. This inhibition can be relieved by adding lactose or isopropyl-β-D-thiogalactopyranoside (IPTG). lac repressor encoded by lacI
   5048..5065    +  RBS            RBS (fragment): efficient ribosome binding site from bacteriophage T7 gene 10 (Olins and Rangwala, 1989)
   5080..5098    +  CDS            9xHis (fragment): 9xHis affinity tag
   5105..5332    +  CDS            UBIQ_AVESA: Experimental evidence at protein level: Swiss-Prot protein existence level 1. Ubiquitin exists either covalently attached to another protein, or free (unanchored). When covalently bound, it is conjugated to target proteins via an isopeptide bond either as a monomer (monoubiquitin), a polymer linked via different Lys residues of the ubiquitin (polyubiquitin chains) or a linear polymer linked via the initiator Met of the ubiquitin (linear polyubiquitin chains). Polyubiquitin chains, when attached to a target protein, have different functions depending on the Lys residue of the ubiquitin that is
   5344..5361    +  RBS            RBS (fragment): efficient ribosome binding site from bacteriophage T7 gene 10 (Olins and Rangwala, 1989)
   5368..8607    +  CDS            UBA1: UBE11_ARATH - Also known as MOS5. Experimental evidence at protein level: Swiss-Prot protein existence level 1. Activates ubiquitin by first adenylating its C-terminal glycine residue with ATP, and thereafter linking this residue to the side chain of a cysteine residue in E1, yielding a ubiquitin-E1 thioester and free AMP. From Arabidopsis thaliana (Mouse-ear cress).
   8619..8636    +  RBS            RBS (fragment): efficient ribosome binding site from bacteriophage T7 gene 10 (Olins and Rangwala, 1989)
   8651..8669    +  CDS            9xHis (fragment): 9xHis affinity tag
   8676..8903    +  CDS            UBIQ_AVESA: Experimental evidence at protein level: Swiss-Prot protein existence level 1. Ubiquitin exists either covalently attached to another protein, or free (unanchored). When covalently bound, it is conjugated to target proteins via an isopeptide bond either as a monomer (monoubiquitin), a polymer linked via different Lys residues of the ubiquitin (polyubiquitin chains) or a linear polymer linked via the initiator Met of the ubiquitin (linear polyubiquitin chains). Polyubiquitin chains, when attached to a target protein, have different functions depending on the Lys residue of the ubiquitin that is
   8915..8932    +  RBS            RBS (fragment): efficient ribosome binding site from bacteriophage T7 gene 10 (Olins and Rangwala, 1989)
   8939..9592    +  CDS            GST26_SCHJA: Experimental evidence at protein level: Swiss-Prot protein existence level 1. GST isoenzymes appear to play a central role in the parasite detoxification system. Other functions are also suspected including a role in increasing the solubility of haematin in the parasite gut. From Schistosoma japonicum (Blood fluke).
   9617..11275   +  CDS            hopAB2: HPAB2_PSESM - Also known as avrPtoB. Experimental evidence at protein level: Swiss-Prot protein existence level 1. Effector protein involved in gene-for-gene resistance in tomato plants. It is recognized by the host Pto resistance protein and elicits Pto and Prf-dependent hypersensitive response (HR) and programmed cell death (PCD), resulting in host immunity. In susceptible plants, acts as a virulence factor by suppressing PCD and HR-based plant immunity. This function requires its E3 ubiquitin ligase activity probably by recruiting E2 enzymes and transferring ubiquitin molecules to cellular
  11394..11443   +  CDS            SET1 (fragment): solubility-enhancement tag derived from T7 phage gene 10B
  11451..11498   +  terminator     T7 terminator: transcription terminator for bacteriophage T7 RNA polymerase
