>Addgene plasmid #104637 | pUG-153 | addgene full sequence | sequence record 205463 | Addgene NGS Result
GCCACCACCACCACCACCACAGCGGAATGCAGATCTTTGTTAAGACTCTCACCGGAAAGACAATCACCCT
AGAGGTGGAAAGCTCCGACACCATCGACAACGTTAAGGCCAAGATCCAGGATAAGGAGGGCATTCCTCCG
GATCAGCAGAGGCTTATTTTCGCCGGCAAGCAGCTAGAGGATGGCCGTACGTTGGCTGATTACAATATCC
AGAAGGAATCCACCCTCCACTTGGTCCTCAGGCTCCGTGGTGGTTAAGCTTGCAATTAACTTTAAGAAGG
AGATATACAATGCTTCACAAGCGAGCTAGTGAAGCTAACGATAAGAACGATAATACCATCATCGGTTCCG
ATTTAGCATCATCTAAGAAACGCCGTATCGATTTCACTGAATCTTCGTCTGATAAGTCATCTTCGATTTT
AGCTTCTGGTAGTAGCAGGGGTTTTCACGGCGATAGCGTCGTTCAGCAAATCGACATGGCTTTTGGTAAT
TCGAACCGTCAGGAGATTGATGAAGATCTGCACAGTCGCCAGCTCGCCGTCTATGGTCGTGAGACTATGA
GGCGTCTCTTTGCTTCCAATGTTCTCATCTCGGGGATGCACGGTCTTGGTGCCGAGATTGCCAAGAATCT
TATACTTGCTGGTGTGAAGTCTGTGACCTTGCATGATGAAAGAGTTGTAGAGCTATGGGACTTATCAAGC
AACTTTGTTTTCTCGGAGGATGATGTTGGCAAGAATAGAGCAGATGCTTCTGTTCAGAAGTTACAGGATC
TTAACAATGCTGTGGTTGTCTCTAGCTTGACCAAAAGCTTAAACAAAGAGGATCTTTCTGGCTTCCAGGT
TGTTGTATTCTCTGACATAAGCATGGAAAGAGCAATCGAATTTGATGACTATTGTCACAGCCATCAGCCT
CCTATCGCTTTTGTCAAGGCTGATGTCAGGGGTCTTTTCGGCTCTGTCTTTTGTGATTTTGGGCCTGAAT
TTGCGGTTCTTGATGTTGATGGAGAGGAACCCCATACAGGCATCATTGCGTCTATCTCTAATGAGAACCA
GGCATTTATTTCCTGTGTCGACGATGAGAGGCTTGAGTTTGAAGATGGTGACCTAGTTGTTTTCTCAGAA
GTTGAGGGTATGACAGAATTGAATGATGGGAAACCAAGGAAGATAAAAAGTACACGGCCATATTCATTCA
CCCTTGATGAGGACACTACTAACTATGGAACATATGTGAAGGGTGGTATTGTCACTCAAGTGAAACAGCC
AAAGTTACTGAATTTCAAGCCATTGAGGGAAGCGCTTAAGGATCCAGGGGATTTTCTATTTAGTGATTTC
TCTAAGTTTGATCGGCCTCCACTCCTTCACTTAGCATTCCAGGCACTTGATCATTTTAAAGCTGAAGCTG
GCAGATTTCCTGTTGCTGGCTCAGAAGAGGACGCTCAGAAGCTTATATCGATTGCCACAGCCATCAATAC
CGGGCAGGGTGATTTAAAGGTGGAGAATGTTGATCAGAAGCTTCTAAGACACTTTTCCTTTGGAGCCAAG
GCTGTCCTGAATCCTATGGCTGCAATGTTTGGCGGTATTGTTGGACAGGAGGTTGTTAAAGCTTGCTCTG
GAAAATTTCATCCTCTCTTCCAGTTTTTCTACTTTGATTCAGTGGAGTCACTCCCCTCTGAACCTGTGGA
CTCGAGTGACTTTGCACCAAGAAACAGCCGGTATGATGCCCAAATATCTGTATTTGGGGCCAAGTTCCAG
AAGAAACTTGAAGATGCTAAAGTTTTCACAGTAGGGTCTGGTGCTCTTGGCTGTGAGTTCTTGAAAAATT
TGGCTCTGATGGGGGTTTCTTGTGGAAGCCAAGGGAAGCTGACAGTGACAGATGATGATATCATTGAGAA
GAGTAACCTCAGTCGTCAATTTCTGTTCCGTGACTGGAACATTGGACAGGCTAAATCCACAGTTGCTGCT
TCGGCTGCTGCTGTTATAAATCCTCGCTTCAACATTGAGGCCCTGCAAAACCGTGTTGGCGCGGAGACTG
AGAATGTATTTGACGATGCCTTCTGGGAGAACTTAACTGTTGTCGTCAATGCACTGGATAATGTTAATGC
GAGGCTCTATGTTGATTCGAGGTGCTTGTATTTCCAGAAGCCTCTCCTTGAGTCTGGAACTCTTGGTACA
AAGTGCAACACACAGTCGGTTATCCCACATCTAACTGAAAATTACGGTGCCTCAAGGGACCCACCAGAGA
AACAGGCCCCCATGTGTACAGTGCATTCCTTCCCGCATAACATTGATCACTGTTTAACTTGGGCTCGCTC
TGAGTTTGAGGGTCTGCTGGAGAAAACTCCCGCTGAAGTGAATGCATATCTTTCTAGCCCAGTTGAGTAC
ACTAACTCAATGATGAGTGCTGGTGATGCTCAGGCGAGGGACACATTGGAGAGGATTGTTGAGTGCCTTG
AAAAGGAGAAGTGTGAAACCTTCCAAGACTGCTTAACCTGGGCACGACTGAGGTTTGAGGATTACTTTGT
GAACCGTGTCAAGCAATTGATATACACATTTCCTGAAGATGCTGCGACTAGTACCGGAGCTCCATTCTGG
TCTGCTCCAAAAAGATTCCCTCGTCCACTCCAGTACTCGTCGTCCGACCCAAGTCTCCTTAACTTTATCA
CAGCGACTGCTATTTTACGAGCAGAGACATTTGGGATCCCGATACCTGAGTGGACTAAGAACCCAAAGGA
AGCAGCAGAAGCTGTTGACAGAGTGATAGTCCCAGACTTTGAGCCAAGGCAAGATGCAAAGATTGTGACT
GATGAGAAAGCTACCACTTTAACCACTGCTTCGGTGGACGACGCTGCAGTCATCGACGATCTCATTGCTA
AGATCGACCAGTGTAGGCATAACTTGTCGCCAGACTTCAGGATGAAACCTATTCAGTTCGAAAAGGATGA
TGATACAAACTATCACATGGATGTGATAGCAGGACTAGCCAACATGAGGGCGAGAAATTACAGCATCCCT
GAAGTGGACAAGCTGAAAGCAAAGTTCATAGCAGGGAGAATCATCCCAGCCATTGCGACTTCAACAGCCA
TGGCTACTGGGCTGGTCTGCCTCGAGCTGTACAAGGTCCTTGATGGAGGACATAAAGTGGAAGCTTACAG
AAACACATTTGCCAACCTGGCACTTCCACTATTCTCCATGGCTGAACCACTTCCACCAAAGGTGGTGAAG
CACCGTGACATGGCTTGGACAGTTTGGGACAGATGGGTTCTCAAGGGAAACCCAACTCTTCGTGAGGTGT
TGCAGTGGCTGGAGGACAAAGGGCTTAGCGCATACAGCATCTCTTGTGGAAGCTGTCTACTGTTCAACAG
TATGTTCACAAGGCACAAGGAGAGGATGGACAAGAAGGTTGTGGATCTCGCTCGGGATGTTGCGAAAGTC
GAGTTACCGCCTTATCGCAACCATCTTGATGTAGTGGTGGCTTGTGAGGATGAAGATGACAATGACGTCG
ATATTCCTCTCGTCTCTATCTACTTCAGGTGAGCTTACTATTAACTTTAAGAAGGAGATATACCATGGGC
AGCCACCACCACCACCACCACAGCGGAATGCAGATCTTTGTTAAGACTCTCACCGGAAAGACAATCACCC
TAGAGGTGGAAAGCTCCGACACCATCGACAACGTTAAGGCCAAGATCCAGGATAAGGAGGGCATTCCTCC
GGATCAGCAGAGGCTTATTTTCGCCGGCAAGCAGCTAGAGGATGGCCGTACGTTGGCTGATTACAATATC
CAGAAGGAATCCACCCTCCACTTGGTCCTCAGGCTCCGTGGTGGTTAAGCTTTTACTTAACTTTAAGAAG
GAGATATACCATGTCCCCTATACTAGGTTATTGGAAAATTAAGGGCCTTGTGCAACCCACTCGACTTCTT
TTGGAATATCTTGAAGAAAAATATGAAGAGCATTTGTATGAGCGCGATGAAGGTGATAAATGGCGAAACA
AAAAGTTTGAATTGGGTTTGGAGTTTCCCAATCTTCCTTATTATATTGATGGTGATGTTAAATTAACACA
GTCTATGGCCATCATACGTTATATAGCTGACAAGCACAACATGTTGGGTGGTTGTCCAAAAGAGCGTGCA
GAGATTTCAATGCTTGAAGGAGCGGTTTTGGATATTAGATACGGTGTTTCGAGAATTGCATATAGTAAAG
ACTTTGAAACTCTCAAAGTTGATTTTCTTAGCAAGCTACCTGAAATGCTGAAAATGTTCGAAGATCGTTT
ATGTCATAAAACATATTTAAATGGTGATCATGTAACCCATCCTGACTTCATGTTGTATGACGCTCTTGAT
GTTGTTTTATACATGGACCCAATGTGCCTGGATGCGTTCCCAAAATTAGTTTGTTTTAAAAAACGTATTG
AAGCTATCCCACAAATTGATAAGTACTTGAAATCCAGCAAGTATATAGCATGGCCTTTGCAGGGCTGGCA
AGCCACGTTTGGTGGTGGCGACCATCCTCCAAAATCGGATCTGGTTCCGCGTGGATCAATGGCGGGTATC
AATAGAGCGGGACCATCGGGCGCTTATTTTGTTGGCCACACAGACCCCGAGCCAGTATCGGGGCAAGCAC
ACGGATCCGGCAGCGGCGCCAGCTCCTCGAACAGTCCGCAGGTTCAGCCGCGACCCTCGAATACTCCCCC
GTCGAACGCGCCCGCACCGCCGCCAACCGGACGTGAGAGGCTTTCACGATCCACGGCGCTGTCGCGCCAA
ACCAGGGAGTGGCTGGAGCAGGGTATGCCTACAGCGGAGGATGCCAGCGTGCGTCGTAGGCCACAGGTGA
CTGCCGATGCCGCAACGCCGCGTGCAGAGGCAAGACGCACGCCGGAGGCAACTGCCGATGCCAGCGCACC
GCGTAGAGGGGCGGTTGCACACGCCAACAGTATCGTTCAGCAATTGGTCAGTGAGGGCGCTGATATTTCG
CATACTCGTAACATGCTCCGCAATGCAATGAATGGCGACGCAGTCGCTTTTTCTCGAGTAGAACAGAACA
TATTTCGCCAGCATTTCCCGAACATGCCCATGCATGGAATCAGCCGAGATTCGGAACTCGCTATCGAGCT
CCGTGGAGCGCTTCGTCGAGCGGTTCACCAACAGGCGGCGTCAGCGCCAGTGAGGTCGCCCACGCCAACA
CCGGCCAGCCCTGCGGCATCATCATCGGGCAGCAGTCAGCGTTCTTTATTTGGACGGTTTGCCCGTTTGA
TGGCGCCAAACCAGGGACGGTCGTCGAACACTGCCGCCTCTCAGACGCCGGTCGACAGGAGCCCGCCACG
CGTCAACCAAAGACCCATACGCGTCGACAGGGCTGCGATGCGTAATCGTGGCAATGACGAGGCGGACGCC
GCGCTGCGGGGGTTAGTACAACAGGGGGTCAATTTAGAGCACCTGCGCACGGCCCTTGAAAGACATGTAA
TGCAGCGCCTCCCTATCCCCCTCGATATAGGCAGCGCGTTGCAGAATGTGGGAATTAACCCAAGTATCGA
CTTGGGGGAAAGCCTTGTGCAACATCCCCTGCTGAATTTGAATGTAGCGTTGAATCGCATGCTGGGGCTG
CGTCCCAGCGCTGAAAGAGCGCCTCGTCCAGCCGTCCCCGTGGCTCCCGCGACCGCCTCCAGGCGACCGG
ATGGTACGCGTGCAACACGATTGCGGGTGATGCCGGAGCGGGAGGATTACGAAAATAATGTGGCCTATGG
AGTGCGCTTGCTTAACCTGAACCCGGGGGTGGGGGTAAGGCAGGCTGTTGCGGCCTTTGTAACCGACCGG
GCTGAGCGGCCAGCAGTGGTGGCTAATATCCGGGCAGCCCTGGACCCTATCGCGTCACAATTCAGTCAGC
TGCGCACAATTTCGAAGGCCGATGCTGAATCTGAAGAGCTGGGTTTTAAGGATGCGGCAGATCATCACAC
GGATGACGTGACGCACTGTCTTTTTGGCGGAGAATTGTCGCTGAGTAATCCGGATCAGCAGGTGATCGGT
TTGGCGGGTAATCCGACGGACACGTCGCAGCCTTACAGCCAAGAGGGAAATAAGGACCTGGCGTTCATGG
ATATGAAAAAACTTGCCCAATTCCTCGCAGGCAAGCCTGAGCATCCGATGACCAGAGAAACGCTTAACGC
CGAAAATATCGCCAAGTATGCTTTTAGAATAGTCCCCTGAGCTTCAGAGCTTTTAAGCCAGCCCCGACAC
CCGCCAACACCCGCTGACGCGCCCTGACGGGCTTGTCTGCTCCCGGCATCCGCTTACAGACAAGCTGTGA
CCGGGATGAGATCCGGCTGCTAACAAAGCCCGAAAGGAAGCTGAGTTGGCTGCTGCCACCGCTGAGCAAT
AACTAGCATAACCCCTTGGGGCCTCTAAACGGGTCTTGAGGGGTTTTTTGCTGAAAGGAGGAACTATATC
CGGATTGGCGAATGGG
[124 nt withheld, positions 6457-6580]
C
[91 nt withheld, positions 6582-6672]
A
[49 nt withheld, positions 6674-6722]
CCTTTGACGTTGGAGTCCACGTTCTTT
[37 nt withheld, positions 6750-6786]
ACCCTATCTCGGTCTATTCTTTTGATTTATAAGGGATTTTGCCGATTTCGGCCTATTGGTTAAAAAATGA
GCTGATTTAACAAAAATTTAACGCGAATTTTAACAAAATATTAACGCTTACAATTTAGGTGGCACTTTTC
GGGGAAATGTGCGCGGAACCCCTATTTGTTTATTTTTCTAAATACATTCAAATATGTATCCGCTCATGAA
TTAATTCTTAGAAAAACTCATCGAGCATCAAATGAAACTGCAATTTATTCATATCAGGATTATCAATACC
ATATTTTTGAAAAAGCCGTTTCTGTAATGAAGGAGAAAACTCACCGAGGCAGTTCCATAGGATGGCAAGA
TCCTGGTATCGGTCTGCGATTCCGACTCGTCCAACATCAATACAACCTATTAATTTCCCCTCGTCAAAAA
TAAGGTTATCAAGTGAGAAATCACCATGAGTGACGACTGAATCCGGTGAGAATGGCAAAAGTTTATGCAT
TTCTTTCCAGACTTGTTCAACAGGCCAGCCATTACGCTCGTCATCAAAATCACTCGCATCAACCAAACCG
TTATTCATTCGTGATTGCGCCTGAGCGAGTCGAAATACGCGATCGCTGTTAAAAGGACAATTACAAACAG
GAATCGAATGCAACCGGCGCAGGAACACTGCCAGCGCATCAACAATATTTTCACCTGAATCAGGATATTC
TTCTAATACCTGGAATGCTGTTTTCCCGGGGATCGCAGTGGTGAGTAACCATGCATCATCAGGAGTACGG
ATAAAATGCTTGATGGTCGGAAGAGGCATAAATTCCGTCAGCCAGTTTAGTCTGACCATCTCATCTGTAA
CATCATTGGCAACGCTACCTTTGCCATGTTTCAGAAACAACTCTGGCGCATCGGGCTTCCCATACAATCG
ATAGATTGTCGCACCTGATTGCCCGACATTATCGCGAGCCCATTTATACCCATATAAATCAGCATCCATG
TTGGAATTTAATCGCGGCCTAGAGCAAGACGTTTCCCGTTGAATATGGCTCATAACACCCCTTGTATTAC
TGTTTATGTAAGCAGACAGTTTTATTGTTCATGACCAAAATCCCTTAACGTGAGTTTTCGTTCCACTGAG
CGTCAGACCCCGTAGAAAAGATCAAAGGATCTTCTTGAGATCCTTTTTTTCTGCGCGTAATCTGCTGCTT
GCAAACAAAAAAACCACCGCTACCAGCGGTGGTTTGTTTGCCGGATCAAGAGCTACCAACTCTTTTTCCG
AAGGTAACTGGCTTCAGCAGAGCGCAGATACCAAATACTGTCCTTCTAGTGTAGCCGTAGTTAGGCCACC
ACTTCAAGAACTCTGTAGCACCGCCTACATACCTCGCTCTGCTAATCCTGTTACCAGTGGCTGCTGCCAG
TGGCGATAAGTCGTGTCTTACCGGGTTGGACTCAAGACGATAGTTACCGGATAAGGCGCAGCGGTCGGGC
TGAACGGGGGGTTCGTGCACACAGCCCAGCTTGGAGCGAACGACCTACACCGAACTGAGATACCTACAGC
GTGAGCTATGAGAAAGCGCCACGCTTCCCGAAGGGAGAAAGGCGGACAGGTATCCGGTAAGCGGCAGGGT
CGGAACAGGAGAGCGCACGAGGGAGCTTCCAGGGGGAAACGCCTGGTATCTTTATAGTCCTGTCGGGTTT
CGCCACCTCTGACTTGAGCGTCGATTTTTGTGATGCTCGTCAGGGGGGCGGAGCCTATGGAAAAACGCCA
GCAACGCGGCCTTTTTACGGTTCCTGGCCTTTTGCTGGCCTTTTGCTCACATGTTCTTTCCTGCGTTATC
CCCTGATTCTGTGGATAACCGTATTACCGCCTTTGAGTGAGCTGATACCGCTCGCCGCAGCCGAACGACC
GAGCGCAGCGAGTCAGTGAGCGAGGAAGCGGAAGAGCGCCTGATGCGGTATTTTCTCCTTACGCATCTGT
GCGGTATTTCACACCGCAATGGTGCACTCTCAGTACAATCTGCTCTGATGCCGCATAGTTAAGCCAGTAT
ACACTCCGCTATCGCTACGTGACTGGGTCATGGCTGCGCCCCGACACCCGCCAACACCCGCTGACGCGCC
CTGACGGGCTTGTCTGCTCCCGGCATCCGCTTACAGACAAGCTGTGACCGACTCCGGGAGCTGCATGTGT
CAGAGGTTTTCACCGTCATCACCGAAACGCGCGAGGCAGCTGCGGTAAAGCTCATCAGCGTGGTCGTGAA
GCGATTCACAGATGTCTGCCTGTTCATCCGCGTCCAGCTCGTTGAGTTTCTCCAGAAGCGTTAATGTCTG
GCTTCTGATAAAGCGGGCCATGTTAAGGGCGGTTTTTTCCTGTTTGGTCACTGATGCCTCCGTGTAAGGG
GGATTTCTGTTCATGGGGGTAATGATACCGATGAAACGAGAGAGGATGCTCACGATACGGGTTACTGATG
ATGAACATGCCCGGTTACTGGAACGTTGTGAGGGTAAACAACTGGCGGTATGGATGCGGCGGGACCAGAG
AAAAATCACTCAGGGTCAATGCCAGCGCTTCGTTAATACAGATGTAGGTGTTCCACAGGGTAGCCAGCAG
CATCCTGCGATGCAGATCCGGAACATAATGGTGCAGGGCGCTGACTTCCGCGTTTCCAGACTTTACGAAA
CACGGAAACCCAAGACCATTCATGTTGTTGCTCAGGTCGCAGACGTTTTGCAGCAGCAGTCGCTTCACGT
TCGCTCGCGTATCGGTGATTCATTCTGCTAACCAGTAAGGCAACCCCGCCAGCCTAGCCGGGTCCTCAAC
GACAGGAGCACGATCATGCGCACCCGTGGGGCCGCCATGCCGGCGATAATGGCCTGCTTCTCGCCGAAAC
GTTTGGTGGCGGGACCAGTGACGAAGGCTTGAGCGAGGGCGTGCAAGATTCCGAATACCGCAAGCGACAG
GCCGATCATCGTCGCGCTCCAGCGAAAGCGGTCCTCGCCGAAAATGACCCAGAGCGCTGCCGGCACCTGT
CCTACGAGTTGCATGATAAAGAACACAGTCATAAGTGCGGCGACGATAGTCATGCCCCGCGCCCACCGGA
AGGAGCTGACTGGGTTGAAGGCTCTCAAGGGCATCGGTCGAGATCCCGGTGCCTAATGAGTGAGCTAACT
TACATTAATTGCGTTGCGCTCACTGCCCGCTTTCCAGTCGGGAAACCTGTCGTGCCAGCTGCATTAATGA
ATCGGCCAACGCGCGGGGAGAGGCGGTTTGCGTATTGGGCGCCAGGGTGGTTTTTCTTTTCACCAGTGAC
ACGGGCAACAGCTGATTGCCCTTCACCGCCTGGCCCTGAGAGAGTTGCAGCAAGCGGTCCACGCTGGTTT
GCCCCAGCAGGCGAAAATCCTGTTTGATGGTGGTTAACGGCGGGATATAACATGAGCTGTCCTCGGTATC
GTCGTATCCCACTACCGAGATATCCGCACCAACGCGCAGCCCGGACTCGGTAATGGCGCGCATTGCGCCC
AGCGCCATCTGATCGTTGGCAACCAGCATCGCAGTGGGAACGATGCCCTCATTCAGCATTTGCATGGTTT
GTTGAAAACCGGACATGGCACTCCAGTCGCCTTCCCGTTCCGCTATCGGCTGAATTTGATTGCGAGTGAG
ATATTTATGCCAGCCAGCCAGACGCAGACGCGCCGAGACAGAACTTAATGGGCCCGCTAACAGCGCGATT
TGCTGGTGACCCAATGCGACCAGATGCTCCACGCCCAGTCGCGTACCGTCCTCATGGGAGAAAATAATAC
TGTTGATGGGTGTCTGGTCAGAGACATCAAGAAATAACGCCGGAACATTAGTGCAGGCAGCTTCCACAGC
AATGGCATCCTGGTCATCCAGCGGATAGTTAATGATCAGCCCACTGACGCGTTGCGCGAGAAGATTGTGC
ACCGCCGCTTTACAGGCTTCGACGCCGCTTCGTTCTACCATCGACACCACCACGCTGGCACCCAGTTGAT
CGGCGCGAGATTTAATCGCCGCGACAATTTGCGACGGCGCGTGCAGGGCCAGACTGGAGGTGGCAACGCC
AATCAGCAACGACTGTTTGCCCGCCAGTTGTTGTGCCACGCGGTTGGGAATGTAATTCAGCTCCGCCATC
GCCGCTTCCACTTTTTCCCGCGTTTTCGCAGAAACGTGGCTGGCCTGGTTCACCACGCGGGAAACGGTCT
GATAAGAGACACCGGCATACTCTGCGACATCGTATAACGTTACTGGTTTCACATTCACCACCCTGAATTG
ACTCTCTTCCGGGCGCTATCATGCCATACCGCGAAAGGTTTTGCGCCATTCGATGGTGTCCGGGATCTCG
ACGCTCTCCCTTATGCGACTCCTGCATTAGGAAGCAGCCCAGTAGTAGGTTGAGGCCGTTGAGCACCGCC
GCCGCAAGGAATGGTGCATGCAAGGAGATGGCGCCCAACAGTCCCCCGGCCACGGGGCCTGCCACCATAC
CCACGCCGAAACAAGCGCTCATGAGCCCGAAGTGGCGAGCCCGATCTTCCCCATCGGTGATGTCGGCGAT
ATAGGCGCCAGCAACCGCACCTGTGGCGCCGGTGATGCCGGCCACGATGCGTCCGGCGTAGAGGATCGAG
ATCTCGATCCCGCGAAATTAATACGACTCACTATAGGGGAATTGTGAGCGGATAACAATTCCCCTCTAGA
AATAATTTTGCCTTAACTTTAAGAAGGAGATATACCATGGGCA
Features (pLannotate 1.2.2; 27 found; start..end, strand, type, name):
      2..20      +  CDS            9xHis (fragment): 9xHis affinity tag
     27..254     +  CDS            UBIQ_AVESA: Experimental evidence at protein level: Swiss-Prot protein existence level 1. Ubiquitin exists either covalently attached to another protein, or free (unanchored). When covalently bound, it is conjugated to target proteins via an isopeptide bond either as a monomer (monoubiquitin), a polymer linked via different Lys residues of the ubiquitin (polyubiquitin chains) or a linear polymer linked via the initiator Met of the ubiquitin (linear polyubiquitin chains). Polyubiquitin chains, when attached to a target protein, have different functions depending on the Lys residue of the ubiquitin that is
    266..283     +  RBS            RBS (fragment): efficient ribosome binding site from bacteriophage T7 gene 10 (Olins and Rangwala, 1989)
    290..3529    +  CDS            UBA1: UBE11_ARATH - Also known as MOS5. Experimental evidence at protein level: Swiss-Prot protein existence level 1. Activates ubiquitin by first adenylating its C-terminal glycine residue with ATP, and thereafter linking this residue to the side chain of a cysteine residue in E1, yielding a ubiquitin-E1 thioester and free AMP. From Arabidopsis thaliana (Mouse-ear cress).
   3541..3558    +  RBS            RBS (fragment): efficient ribosome binding site from bacteriophage T7 gene 10 (Olins and Rangwala, 1989)
   3573..3591    +  CDS            9xHis (fragment): 9xHis affinity tag
   3598..3825    +  CDS            UBIQ_AVESA: Experimental evidence at protein level: Swiss-Prot protein existence level 1. Ubiquitin exists either covalently attached to another protein, or free (unanchored). When covalently bound, it is conjugated to target proteins via an isopeptide bond either as a monomer (monoubiquitin), a polymer linked via different Lys residues of the ubiquitin (polyubiquitin chains) or a linear polymer linked via the initiator Met of the ubiquitin (linear polyubiquitin chains). Polyubiquitin chains, when attached to a target protein, have different functions depending on the Lys residue of the ubiquitin that is
   3837..3854    +  RBS            RBS (fragment): efficient ribosome binding site from bacteriophage T7 gene 10 (Olins and Rangwala, 1989)
   3861..4514    +  CDS            GST26_SCHJA: Experimental evidence at protein level: Swiss-Prot protein existence level 1. GST isoenzymes appear to play a central role in the parasite detoxification system. Other functions are also suspected including a role in increasing the solubility of haematin in the parasite gut. From Schistosoma japonicum (Blood fluke).
   4539..6197    +  CDS            hopAB2: HPAB2_PSESM - Also known as avrPtoB. Experimental evidence at protein level: Swiss-Prot protein existence level 1. Effector protein involved in gene-for-gene resistance in tomato plants. It is recognized by the host Pto resistance protein and elicits Pto and Prf-dependent hypersensitive response (HR) and programmed cell death (PCD), resulting in host immunity. In susceptible plants, acts as a virulence factor by suppressing PCD and HR-based plant immunity. This function requires its E3 ubiquitin ligase activity probably by recruiting E2 enzymes and transferring ubiquitin molecules to cellular
   6316..6365    +  CDS            SET1 (fragment): solubility-enhancement tag derived from T7 phage gene 10B
   6373..6420    +  terminator     T7 terminator: transcription terminator for bacteriophage T7 RNA polymerase
   6457..6885    +  rep_origin     f1 ori (sequence partly withheld): f1 bacteriophage origin of replication; arrow indicates direction of (+) strand synthesis
   6938..6995    +  promoter       AmpR promoter (fragment): bla
   7004..7819    -  CDS            KanR: aminoglycoside phosphotransferase; aph(3')-Ia; confers resistance to kanamycin in bacteria or G418 (Geneticin®) in eukaryotes
   7941..8529    +  rep_origin     ori: high-copy-number ColE1/pMB1/pBR322/pUC origin of replication
   8715..8854    -  misc_feature   bom: basis of mobility region from pBR322
   8956..9147    -  CDS            rop: Rop protein, which maintains plasmids at low copy number; rop
   9164..9544    +  CDS            YPB1_ECOLX: Protein predicted: Swiss-Prot protein existence level 4. From Escherichia coli.
   9616..9907    -  CDS            TcR (fragment): tetracycline efflux protein; tet; confers resistance to tetracycline
   9922..9943    -  protein_bind   CAP binding site: CAP binding activates transcription in the presence of cAMP. E. coli catabolite activator protein
   9956..11038   -  CDS            lacI: lac repressor; lacI; The lac repressor binds to the lac operator to inhibit transcription in E. coli. This inhibition can be relieved by adding lactose or isopropyl-β-D-thiogalactopyranoside (IPTG).
  11039..11116   -  promoter       lacI promoter: lacI
  11124..11403   -  CDS            TcR (fragment): tetracycline efflux protein; tet; confers resistance to tetracycline
  11425..11443   +  promoter       T7 promoter: promoter for bacteriophage T7 RNA polymerase
  11444..11468   +  protein_bind   lac operator: The lac repressor binds to the lac operator to inhibit transcription in E. coli. This inhibition can be relieved by adding lactose or isopropyl-β-D-thiogalactopyranoside (IPTG). lac repressor encoded by lacI
  11489..11506   +  RBS            RBS (fragment): efficient ribosome binding site from bacteriophage T7 gene 10 (Olins and Rangwala, 1989)
