[The description below was written by a language model from this plasmid's Addgene catalogue record and pLannotate feature annotations shown in this document.]
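Description:
pUG-153 is a bacterial expression plasmid from the UbiGate toolbox, a modular cloning system for reconstituting ubiquitination cascades in E. coli. It is a "Level 2" multigene assembly built in the pET-28GG backbone by BpiI-based cloning, with the flanking sites destroyed in the process. The backbone carries a kanamycin resistance gene (aph(3')-Ia), a ColE1/pBR322-type origin together with bom and the rop gene, consistent with the low copy number recorded, an f1 origin, and a lacI repressor cassette. The depositor and sequencing-derived records, both about 11.5 kb, show the same feature layout.

The roughly 6.3 kb payload is arranged as a single polycistronic unit. One T7 promoter with an adjacent lac operator lies upstream and a T7 terminator downstream, so expression depends on T7 RNA polymerase and is inducible with IPTG. Each of the four open reading frames is preceded by its own T7 gene 10 ribosome binding site. In order they encode His-tagged ubiquitin, the Arabidopsis thaliana E1 ubiquitin-activating enzyme UBA1, a second copy of His-tagged ubiquitin, and an N-terminal GST fusion to AvrPtoB (HopAB2), the Pseudomonas syringae effector with E3 ubiquitin ligase activity. The "EL4" element in the insert name is not explained in the record. It may be an end linker that closes the assembly, but that is an inference.

According to the depositor, the second ubiquitin unit sits in a construct that deliberately lacks an E2 conjugating enzyme. Without an E2, activated ubiquitin cannot be passed from the E1 to the E3. The plasmid therefore serves as a negative control for matching UbiGate constructs carrying a complete E1–E2–E3 cascade. The His and GST tags allow detection or purification of ubiquitin and the ligase.
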