Addgene plasmid #104637: pUG-153
Purpose: Level 2 construct
Depositing lab: Marco Trujillo. Depositing organization: Leibniz Institute of Plant Biochemistry (IPB). Publication: UbiGate: a synthetic biology toolbox to analyse ubiquitination. Kowarschik K, Hoehenwarter W, Marillonnet S, Trujillo M. New Phytol. 2018 Mar;217(4):1749-1763. doi: 10.1111/nph.14900. Epub 2017 Nov 30. PubMed 29194629.
Backbone
  Vector backbone: pET-28GG
  Backbone size w/o insert (bp): 5190
  Vector type: Bacterial Expression
Growth in bacteria
  Bacterial resistance: Kanamycin, 50 μg/mL
  Growth temperature: 37°C
  Growth strain: DH5alpha
  Copy number: Low Copy
Gene/Insert
  Gene/Insert name: HIS-Ubq_UBA1_HIS-Ubq_GST-AvrPtoB_EL4 (alt name: AT4G05320,AT2G30110)
  Species: A. thaliana (mustard weed)
  Insert size (bp): 6333
  Promoter: T7
  Tag / fusion protein: HIS-Ubq, GST-E3 (N terminal on insert)
  Cloning method: Restriction Enzyme; 5′ cloning site BpiI (destroyed during cloning); 3′ cloning site BpiI (destroyed during cloning)
  Sequencing primers: 5′ T7; 3′ T7 Terminal
Terms and licenses: Academic/Nonprofit Terms; Industry Terms: Not Available to Industry
Depositor comments: Level 2 construct to be used as negative control, contains a Ubq-E1-E3 combination without E2
How to cite: pUG-153 was a gift from Marco Trujillo (Addgene plasmid # 104637 ; http://n2t.net/addgene:104637 ; RRID:Addgene_104637)
